Addgene plasmid #191096: pAAV2-CAG-3xNLS-AausFP1
Purpose: To express a bright green FP to label eucaryotic cell nuclei. To be used in tissue-clearing methods and other fluorescent microscopy methods
Depositing lab: Murray Blackmore & Pantelis Tsoulfas. Depositing organization: University of Miami. Publication: Brain-wide analysis of the supraspinal connectome reveals anatomical correlates to functional recovery after spinal injury. Wang Z, Romanski A, Mehra V, Wang Y, Brannigan M, Campbell BC, Petsko GA, Tsoulfas P, Blackmore MG. Elife. 2022 Jul 15;11. pii: 76254. doi: 10.7554/eLife.76254. PubMed 35838234.
Backbone
  Vector backbone: pAAV2-CAG
  Backbone manufacturer: Original was from the Boyden laboratory
  Backbone size w/o insert (bp): 4629
  Total vector size (bp): 5430
  Vector type: Mammalian Expression, AAV, Synthetic Biology
Growth in bacteria
  Bacterial resistance: Ampicillin, 100 μg/mL
  Growth temperature: 37°C
  Growth strain: NEB Stable
  Copy number: High Copy
Gene/Insert
  Gene/Insert name: 3xNLS-AausFP1
  Species: Synthetic
  Insert size (bp): 801
  Mutation: Optimized to Human codon usage
  Promoter: CMV enhancer and CAG
  Tag / fusion protein: Three repeats of the nuclear localizzation sequences from SV40 fused to Aequorea . cf. australis FP 1. FPbase ID: C2FJQ (N terminal on insert)
  Cloning method: Restriction Enzyme; 5′ cloning site BamHI (not destroyed); 3′ cloning site XhoI (not destroyed)
  Sequencing primers: 5′ pCAGG-5; 3′ WPRE-R
Terms and licenses: Academic/Nonprofit Terms; Industry Terms: Not Available to Industry
How to cite: pAAV2-CAG-3xNLS-AausFP1 was a gift from Murray Blackmore & Pantelis Tsoulfas (Addgene plasmid # 191096 ; http://n2t.net/addgene:191096 ; RRID:Addgene_191096)
