[The description below was written by a language model from this plasmid's Addgene catalogue record and pLannotate feature annotations shown in this document.]
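Description:
pAAV2-CAG-3xNLS-AausFP1 is a 5.4 kb AAV transfer plasmid built on a pAAV2-CAG backbone, intended both for direct mammalian expression and for packaging into recombinant adeno-associated virus. It is maintained in E. coli as a high-copy plasmid through a ColE1/pUC-type origin and selected with ampicillin via the β-lactamase gene. An f1 phage origin is also present, and short lacI and lacZα fragments flanking the viral repeats appear to be cloning remnants of the backbone. The recorded use of a recombination-deficient propagation strain is consistent with the need to keep the two AAV2 inverted terminal repeats intact. These repeats bracket the expression cassette and are the cis elements required for genome replication and encapsidation when helper functions are supplied in trans.

Between the ITRs, a CAG-type promoter (CMV immediate-early enhancer, chicken β-actin promoter and an associated hybrid/chimeric intron) drives strong, broadly active expression of an 801 bp synthetic, human codon-optimised insert cloned between BamHI and XhoI. The insert encodes three tandem SV40 nuclear localisation signals fused to the N terminus of AausFP1, a very bright, constitutively fluorescent green protein from Aequorea cf. australis with low acid sensitivity. The automated annotation marks only the AausFP1 portion, not the NLS repeats. A WPRE downstream of the coding sequence enhances transcript stability and expression, and an SV40 polyadenylation signal terminates the message. The construct concentrates green fluorescence in the nuclei of transduced eukaryotic cells, giving compact, countable signals suited to tissue-clearing and other fluorescence microscopy. The associated study used such labelling for brain-wide analysis of supraspinal neurons after spinal injury.
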