Features (pLannotate 1.2.2; 17 found; start..end, strand, type, name):
    916..1504    +  rep_origin     ori: high-copy-number ColE1/pMB1/pBR322/pUC origin of replication
   1687..1743    +  CDS            lacI (fragment): lac repressor; lacI; The lac repressor binds to the lac operator to inhibit transcription in E. coli. This inhibition can be relieved by adding lactose or isopropyl-β-D-thiogalactopyranoside (IPTG).
   1737..1870    -  repeat_region  AAV2 ITR: inverted terminal repeat of adeno-associated virus serotype 2 inverted
   1941..2009    +  CDS            large T antigen (fragment): large T antigen from SV40 (simian virus 40)
   2032..2153    +  polyA_signal   SV40 poly(A) signal: SV40 polyadenylation signal
   2196..2784    -  misc_feature   WPRE: woodchuck hepatitis virus posttranscriptional regulatory element
   2784..2802    -  misc_feature   MCS (fragment): pBluescript multiple cloning site
   2812..3507    -  CDS            AausFP1: AausFP1 is a basic (constitutively fluorescent) green fluorescent protein published in 2019, derived from Aequorea australis. It has low acid sensitivity.
   3628..3716    -  intron         chimeric intron (fragment): chimera between introns from chicken β-actin and rabbit β-globin
   3805..3940    -  intron         hybrid intron (fragment): hybrid between chicken β-actin (CBA) and minute virus of mice (MMV) introns (Gray et al., 2011)
   3941..4217    -  promoter       chicken β-actin promoter: No description available
   4219..4467    -  enhancer       CMV enhancer (fragment): human cytomegalovirus immediate early enhancer
   4528..4660    +  repeat_region  AAV2 ITR (fragment): inverted terminal repeat of adeno-associated virus serotype 2 inverted
   4655..4724    +  CDS            lacZα (fragment): LacZα fragment of β-galactosidase; lacZ fragment
   4729..5157    +  rep_origin     f1 ori (sequence partly withheld): f1 bacteriophage origin of replication; arrow indicates direction of (+) strand synthesis
   5210..5314    +  promoter       AmpR promoter: bla
   5315..745     +  CDS            AmpR (across the origin): β-lactamase; bla; confers resistance to ampicillin, carbenicillin, and related antibiotics
>Addgene plasmid #191096 | pAAV2-CAG-3xNLS-AausFP1 | addgene full sequence | sequence record 380123 | Addgene NGS Result
TGCACGAGTGGGTTACATCGAACTGGATCTCAACAGCGGTAAGATCCTTGAGAGTTTTCGCCCCGAAGAA
CGTTTTCCAATGATGAGCACTTTTAAAGTTCTGCTATGTGGCGCGGTATTATCCCGTATTGACGCCGGGC
AAGAGCAACTCGGTCGCCGCATACACTATTCTCAGAATGACTTGGTTGAGTACTCACCAGTCACAGAAAA
GCATCTTACGGATGGCATGACAGTAAGAGAATTATGCAGTGCTGCCATAACCATGAGTGATAACACTGCG
GCCAACTTACTTCTGACAACGATCGGAGGACCGAAGGAGCTAACCGCTTTTTTGCACAACATGGGGGATC
ATGTAACTCGCCTTGATCGTTGGGAACCGGAGCTGAATGAAGCCATACCAAACGACGAGCGTGACACCAC
GATGCCTGTAGCAATGGCAACAACGTTGCGCAAACTATTAACTGGCGAACTACTTACTCTAGCTTCCCGG
CAACAATTAATAGACTGGATGGAGGCGGATAAAGTTGCAGGACCACTTCTGCGCTCGGCCCTTCCGGCTG
GCTGGTTTATTGCTGATAAATCTGGAGCCGGTGAGCGTGGGTCTCGCGGTATCATTGCAGCACTGGGGCC
AGATGGTAAGCCCTCCCGTATCGTAGTTATCTACACGACGGGGAGTCAGGCAACTATGGATGAACGAAAT
AGACAGATCGCTGAGATAGGTGCCTCACTGATTAAGCATTGGTAACTGTCAGACCAAGTTTACTCATATA
TACTTTAGATTGATTTAAAACTTCATTTTTAATTTAAAAGGATCTAGGTGAAGATCCTTTTTGATAATCT
CATGACCAAAATCCCTTAACGTGAGTTTTCGTTCCACTGAGCGTCAGACCCCGTAGAAAAGATCAAAGGA
TCTTCTTGAGATCCTTTTTTTCTGCGCGTAATCTGCTGCTTGCAAACAAAAAAACCACCGCTACCAGCGG
TGGTTTGTTTGCCGGATCAAGAGCTACCAACTCTTTTTCCGAAGGTAACTGGCTTCAGCAGAGCGCAGAT
ACCAAATACTGTTCTTCTAGTGTAGCCGTAGTTAGGCCACCACTTCAAGAACTCTGTAGCACCGCCTACA
TACCTCGCTCTGCTAATCCTGTTACCAGTGGCTGCTGCCAGTGGCGATAAGTCGTGTCTTACCGGGTTGG
ACTCAAGACGATAGTTACCGGATAAGGCGCAGCGGTCGGGCTGAACGGGGGGTTCGTGCACACAGCCCAG
CTTGGAGCGAACGACCTACACCGAACTGAGATACCTACAGCGTGAGCTATGAGAAAGCGCCACGCTTCCC
GAAGGGAGAAAGGCGGACAGGTATCCGGTAAGCGGCAGGGTCGGAACAGGAGAGCGCACGAGGGAGCTTC
CAGGGGGAAACGCCTGGTATCTTTATAGTCCTGTCGGGTTTCGCCACCTCTGACTTGAGCGTCGATTTTT
GTGATGCTCGTCAGGGGGGCGGAGCCTATGGAAAAACGCCAGCAACGCGGCCTTTTTACGGTTCCTGGCC
TTTTGCTGGCCTTTTGCTCACATGTTCTTTCCTGCGTTATCCCCTGATTCTGTGGATAACCGTATTACCG
CCTTTGAGTGAGCTGATACCGCTCGCCGCAGCCGAACGACCGAGCGCAGCGAGTCAGTGAGCGAGGAAGC
GGAAGAGCGCCCAATACGCAAACCGCCTCTCCCCGCGCGTTGGCCGATTCATTAATGCAGCTGCGCGCTC
GCTCGCTCACTGAGGCCGCCCGGGCAAAGCCCGGGCGTCGGGCGACCTTTGGTCGCCCGGCCTCAGTGAG
CGAGCGAGCGCGCAGAGAGGGAGTGGCCAACTCCATCACTAGGGGTTCCTTGTAGTTAATGATTAACCCG
CCATGCTACTTATCTACGTAGCCATGCTCTAGGAAGATCCTTATCGATTTTACCACATTTGTAGAGGTTT
TACTTGCTTTAAAAAACCTCCCACATCTCCCCCTGAACCTGAAACATAAAATGAATGCAATTGTTGTTGT
TAACTTGTTTATTGCAGCTTATAATGGTTACAAATAAAGCAATAGCATCACAAATTTCACAAATAAAGCA
TTTTTTTCACTGCATTCTAGTTGTGGTTTGTCCAAACTCATCAATGTATCTTATCATGTCTGCTCGAAGC
GGCCGCCCGGGTCGACGGTATCGATGCGGGGAGGCGGCCCAAAGGGAGATCCGACTCGTCTGAGGGCGAA
GGCGAAGACGCGGAAGAGGCCGCAGAGCCGGCAGCAGGCCGCGGGAAGGAAGGTCCGCTGGATTGAGGGC
CGAAGGGACGTAGCAGAAGGACGTCCCGCGCAGAATCCAGGTGGCAACACAGGCGAGCAGCCAAGGAAAG
GACGATGATTTCCCCGACAACACCACGGAATTGTCAGTGCCCAACAGCCGAGCCCCTGTCCAGCAGCGGG
CAAGGCAGGCGGCGATGAGTTCCGCCGTGGCAATAGGGAGGGGGAAAGCGAAAGTCCCGGAAAGGAGCTG
ACAGGTGGTGGCAATGCCCCAACCAGTGGGGGTTGCGTCAGCAAACACAGTGCACACCACGCCACGTTGC
CTGACAACGGGCCACAACTCCTCATAAAGAGACAGCAACCAGGATTTATACAAGGAGGAGAAAATGAAAG
CCATACGGGAAGCAATAGCATGATACAAAGGCATTAAAGCAGCGTATCCACATAGCGTAAAAGGAGCAAC
ATAGTTAAGAATACCAGTCAATCTTTCACAAATTTTGTAATCCAGAGGTTGATTATCGATAAGCTTGATA
TCCTCGAGTTAGGCGTAGGCGGTCTTGCAGTCGATGGCTCTGAACACTTCCACCACGTTCATGTGGTCCC
GGGTTTCTTTAGGGTCCTTGCTCAGGATGGTGTGGGCCTGAATGTGGTGATAGTGAGGGATGTCCACGGG
GCCACCTCCGAGAGGGGTATTCAGCTGCTGGTGAGCAGCAATGATCTGGCCTCCGCCGATCACGTCGTGC
ACAATGTTGATGTAGCACTTGATGCCGTTGTTCTGCACGTCGGGCAGCACGTAGATGCAGTGCGGGTTGT
AGTTGAACTCAAGTTTCTTGCCCAGGATGTTGCCGCCTTTCTTGAAGCCGCTGCCGTTCAGGGTCACTCT
GTTGTACACGGAGCCCTTCTCGTAGGTCACTTCGGCTCTGGTCTTGTACACGCCGTCGTTCTCGAAGGTG
ATGGTTCTCTCTTGCACGTAGCCCTCAGGCATGGCGCTCTTGGGGTAGTCCTTGATGTCGTTGGGATACT
TGGCGAAGCACTGGGCGCCGTATGTCACTGTGGTCAGGATGCTGCTCCAAGGCACAGGCAGTTCGCCGGT
TGTGCAGATGAAGCTGGCCTCGATCTTTCCGGTATTGGCGTCGCCGTGTCCTTTGCCTCTGACGCTGAAC
TTCATGCCTTCCACGTCGCCTTCCATTTCCACCACATAGGGGATCTTCTCGCGGAACAGCAGGGCGCCAT
AAGACATGGTGGCCACAGGGGATCCCGTCACTTTCCGTTTCTTTTTCGGATCGACTTTTCTCTTCTTTTT
GGGGTCCACCTTCCGCTTTTTCTTGGGGTCGCTGCCCATGGTGGCGAATTCAAGCTTTCTAGAGCCGCCG
GTCACACGCCAGAAGCCGAACCCCGCCCTGCCCCGTCCCCCCCGAAGGCAGCCGTCCCCCCGCGGACAGC
CCCGAGCCGCTCCCCCCGCACAAAGGGCCCTCCCGGAGCCCCTCAAGGCTTTCACGCAGCCACAGAAAAG
AAACAAGCCGTCATTAAACCAAGCGCTAATTACAGCCCGGAGGAGAAGGGCCGTCCCGCCCGCTCACCTG
TGGGAGTAACGCGGTCAGTCAGAGCCGGGGCGGGCGGCGCGAGGCGGCGGCGGAGCGGGGCACGGGGCGA
AGGCAGCGCGCAGCGACTCCCGCCCGCCGCGCGCTTCGCTTTTTATAGGGCCGCCGCCGCCGCCGCCTCG
CCATAAAAGGAAACTTTCGGAGCGCGCCGCTCTGATTGGCTGCCGCCGCACCTCTCCGCCTCSCCCCSCC
CCSCCCCTCSCCCCSCCCCSCCCCSCCTGGCGCGCGCCCCCCCCCCCCCCCGCCCCCATCGCTGCACAAA
ATAATTAAAAAATAAATAAATACAAAATTGGGGGTGGGGAGGGGGGGGAGATGGGGAGAGTGAAGCAGAA
CGTGGGGCTCACCTCGACCATGGTAATAGCGATGACTAATACGTAGATGTACTGCCAAGTAGGAAAGTCC
CATAAGGTCATGTACTGGGCATAATGCCAGGCGGGCCATTTACCGTCATTGACGTCAATAGGGGGCGTAC
TTGGCATATGATACACTTGATGTACTGCCAAGTGGGCAGTTTACCGTAAATACTCCACCCATTGACGTCA
ATGGAAAGTCCCTATTGGCGTTACTATGGGAACATACGTCATTATTGACGTCAATGGTACTCTTCCTAGA
GCATGGCTACGTAGATAAGTAGCATGGCGGGTTAATCATTAACTACAAGGAACCCCTAGTGATGGAGTTG
GCCACTCCCTCTCTGCGCGCTCGCTCGCTCACTGAGGCCGGGCGACCAAAGGTCGCCCGACGCCCGGGCT
TTGCCCGGGCGGCCTCAGTGAGCGAGCGAGCGCGCAGCTGGCGTAATAGCGAAGAGGCCCGCACCGATCG
CCCTTCCCAACAGTTGCGCAGCCTGAATGGCGAATGGG
[124 nt withheld, positions 4729-4852]
C
[91 nt withheld, positions 4854-4944]
A
[49 nt withheld, positions 4946-4994]
CCTTTGACGTTGGAGTCCACGTTCTTT
[37 nt withheld, positions 5022-5058]
ACCCTATCTCGGTCTATTCTTTTGATTTATAAGGGATTTTGCCGATTTCGGCCTATTGGTTAAAAAATGA
GCTGATTTAACAAAAATTTAACGCGAATTTTAACAAAATATTAACGCTTACAATTTAGGTGGCACTTTTC
GGGGAAATGTGCGCGGAACCCCTATTTGTTTATTTTTCTAAATACATTCAAATATGTATCCGCTCATGAG
ACAATAACCCTGATAAATGCTTCAATAATATTGAAAAAGGAAGAGTATGAGTATTCAACATTTCCGTGTC
GCCCTTATTCCCTTTTTTGCGGCATTTTGCCTTCCTGTTTTTGCTCACCCAGAAACGCTGGTGAAAGTAA
AAGATGCTGAAGATCAGTTGGG
